>Addgene plasmid #73891 | pFA6a-hygMV | depositor full sequence | sequence record 160577 | pFA6a-hygMV sequence 4145 bps
GACGTCTAAGAAACCATTATTATCATGACATTAACCTATAAAAATAGGCGTATCACGAGGCCCTTTCGTC
TCGCGCGTTTCGGTGATGACGGTGAAAACCTCTGACACATGCAGCTCCCGGAGACGGTCACAGCTTGTCT
GTAAGCGGATGCCGGGAGCAGACAAGCCCGTCAGGGCGCGTCAGCGGGTGTTGGCGGGTGTCGGGGCTGG
CTTAACTATGCGGCATCAGAGCAGATTGTACTGAGAGTGCACCATATGGACATATTGTCGTTAGAACGCG
GCTACAATTAATACATAACCTTATGTATCATACACATACGATTTAGGTGACACTATAGAACGCGGCCGCC
AGCTGAAGCTTCGTACGCTGCAGGTCGACGGATCCCCGGGTTAATTAAGGCGCGCCAGATCTGTTTAGCT
TGCCTCGTCCCCGCCGGGTCACCCGGCCAGCGACATGGAGGCCCAGAATACCCTCCTTGACAGTCTTGAC
GTGCGCAGCTCAGGGGCATGATGTGACTGTCGCCCGTACATTTAGCCCATACATCCCCATGTATAATCAT
TTGCATCCATACATTTTGATGGCCGCACGGCGCGAAGCAAAAATTACGGCTCCTCGCTGCGGACCTGCGA
GCAGGGAAACGCTCCCCTCACAGACGCGTTGAATTGTCCCCACGCCGCGCCCCTGTAGAGAAATATAAAA
GGTTAGGATTTGCCACTGAGGTTCTTCTTTCATATACTTCCTTTTAAAATCTTGCTAGGATACAGTTCTC
ACATCACATCCGAACATAAACAACCATGGGTAAAAAGCCTGAACTCACCGCGACGTCTGTCGAGAAGTTT
CTGATCGAAAAGTTCGACAGCGTCTCCGACCTGATGCGGCTCTCGGAGGGCGAAGAATCTCGTGCTTTCA
GCTTCGATGTAGGAGGGCGTGGATATGTCCTGCGGGTAAATAGCTGCGCCGATGGTTTCTACAAAGATCG
TTATGTTTATCGGCACTTTGCATCGGCCGCGCTCCCGATTCCGGAAGTGCTTGACATTGGGGAATTCAGC
GAGAGCCTGACCTATTGCATCTCCCGCCGTGCACAGGGTGTCACGTTGCAAGACCTGCCTGAAACCGAAC
TGCCCGCTGTTCTGCAGCCGGTCGCGGAGGCCATGGATGCGATCGCTGCGGCCGATCTTAGCCAGACGAG
CGGGTTCGGCCCATTCGGACCGCAAGGAATCGGTCAATACACTACATGGCGTGATTTCATATGCGCGATT
GCTGATCCCCATGTGTATCACTGGCAAACTGTGATGGACGACACCGTCAGTGCGTCCGTCGCGCAGGCTC
TCGATGAGCTGATGCTTTGGGCCGAGGACTGCCCCGAAGTCCGGCACCTCGTGCACGCGGATTTCGGCTC
CAACAATGTCCTGACGGACAATGGCCGCATAACAGCGGTCATTGACTGGAGCGAGGCGATGTTCGGGGAT
TCCCAATACGAGGTCGCCAACATCTTCTTCTGGAGGCCGTGGTTGGCTTGTATGGAGCAGCAGACGCGCT
ACTTCGAGCGGAGGCATCCGGAGCTTGCAGGATCGCCGCGGCTCCGGGCGTATATGCTCCGCATTGGTCT
TGACCAACTCTATCAGAGCTTGGTTGACGGCAATTTCGATGATGCAGCTTGGGCGCAGGGTCGATGCGAC
GCAATCGTCCGATCCGGAGCCGGGACTGTCGGGCGTACACAAATCGCCCGCAGAAGCGCGGCCGTCTGGA
CCGATGGCTGTGTAGAAGTACTCGCCGATAGTGGAAACCGACGCCCCAGCACTCGTCCGGGATCGATCTT
TGTGAAGGAACCTTACTTCTGTGGTGTGACATAATTGGACAAACTACCTACAGAGATTTAAAGCTCTAAG
GTAAATATAAAATTTTTAAGTGTATAATGTGTTAAACTACTGATTCTAATTGTTTGTGTATTTTAGATTC
CAAAACTTGTTTATTGCAGCTTATAATGGTTACAAATAAAGCAATAGCATCACAAATTTCACAAATAAAG
CATTTTTTTCACTGCGTTTAAACGAGCTCGAATTCATCGATGATATCAGATCCACTAGTGGCCTATGCGG
CCGCGGATCTGCCGGTCTCCCTATAGTGAGTCGTATTAATTTCGATAAGCCAGGTTAACCTGCATTAATG
AATCGGCCAACGCGCGGGGAGAGGCGGTTTGCGTATTGGGCGCTCTTCCGCTTCCTCGCTCACTGACTCG
CTGCGCTCGGTCGTTCGGCTGCGGCGAGCGGTATCAGCTCACTCAAAGGCGGTAATACGGTTATCCACAG
AATCAGGGGATAACGCAGGAAAGAACATGTGAGCAAAAGGCCAGCAAAAGGCCAGGAACCGTAAAAAGGC
CGCGTTGCTGGCGTTTTTCCATAGGCTCCGCCCCCCTGACGAGCATCACAAAAATCGACGCTCAAGTCAG
AGGTGGCGAAACCCGACAGGACTATAAAGATACCAGGCGTTTCCCCCTGGAAGCTCCCTCGTGCGCTCTC
CTGTTCCGACCCTGCCGCTTACCGGATACCTGTCCGCCTTTCTCCCTTCGGGAAGCGTGGCGCTTTCTCA
ATGCTCACGCTGTAGGTATCTCAGTTCGGTGTAGGTCGTTCGCTCCAAGCTGGGCTGTGTGCACGAACCC
CCCGTTCAGCCCGACCGCTGCGCCTTATCCGGTAACTATCGTCTTGAGTCCAACCCGGTAAGACACGACT
TATCGCCACTGGCAGCAGCCACTGGTAACAGGATTAGCAGAGCGAGGTATGTAGGCGGTGCTACAGAGTT
CTTGAAGTGGTGGCCTAACTACGGCTACACTAGAAGGACAGTATTTGGTATCTGCGCTCTGCTGAAGCCA
GTTACCTTCGGAAAAAGAGTTGGTAGCTCTTGATCCGGCAAACAAACCACCGCTGGTAGCGGTGGTTTTT
TTGTTTGCAAGCAGCAGATTACGCGCAGAAAAAAAGGATCTCAAGAAGATCCTTTGATCTTTTCTACGGG
GTCTGACGCTCAGTGGAACGAAAACTCACGTTAAGGGATTTTGGTCATGAGATTATCAAAAAGGATCTTC
ACCTAGATCCTTTTAAATTAAAAATGAAGTTTTAAATCAATCTAAAGTATATATGAGTAAACTTGGTCTG
ACAGTTACCAATGCTTAATCAGTGAGGCACCTATCTCAGCGATCTGTCTATTTCGTTCATCCATAGTTGC
CTGACTCCCCGTCGTGTAGATAACTACGATACGGGAGGGCTTACCATCTGGCCCCAGTGCTGCAATGATA
CCGCGAGACCCACGCTCACCGGCTCCAGATTTATCAGCAATAAACCAGCCAGCCGGAAGGGCCGAGCGCA
GAAGTGGTCCTGCAACTTTATCCGCCTCCATCCAGTCTATTAATTGTTGCCGGGAAGCTAGAGTAAGTAG
TTCGCCAGTTAATAGTTTGCGCAACGTTGTTGCCATTGCTACAGGCATCGTGGTGTCACGCTCGTCGTTT
GGTATGGCTTCATTCAGCTCCGGTTCCCAACGATCAAGGCGAGTTACATGATCCCCCATGTTGTGCAAAA
AAGCGGTTAGCTCCTTCGGTCCTCCGATCGTTGTCAGAAGTAAGTTGGCCGCAGTGTTATCACTCATGGT
TATGGCAGCACTGCATAATTCTCTTACTGTCATGCCATCCGTAAGATGCTTTTCTGTGACTGGTGAGTAC
TCAACCAAGTCATTCTGAGAATAGTGTATGCGGCGACCGAGTTGCTCTTGCCCGGCGTCAATACGGGATA
ATACCGCGCCACATAGCAGAACTTTAAAAGTGCTCATCATTGGAAAACGTTCTTCGGGGCGAAAACTCTC
AAGGATCTTACCGCTGTTGAGATCCAGTTCGATGTAACCCACTCGTGCACCCAACTGATCTTCAGCATCT
TTTACTTTCACCAGCGTTTCTGGGTGAGCAAAAACAGGAAGGCAAAATGCCGCAAAAAAGGGAATAAGGG
CGACACGGAAATGTTGAATACTCATACTCTTCCTTTTTCAATATTATTGAAGCATTTATCAGGGTTATTG
TCTCATGAGCGGATACATATTTGAATGTATTTAGAAAAATAAACAAATAGGGGTTCCGCGCACATTTCCC
CGAAAAGTGCCACCT
Features (pLannotate 1.2.2; 12 found; start..end, strand, type, name):
     70..105     +  CDS            rop (fragment): Rop protein, which maintains plasmids at low copy number; rop
    207..258     +  misc_feature   bom (fragment): basis of mobility region from pBR322
    321..339     +  promoter       SP6 promoter: promoter for bacteriophage SP6 RNA polymerase
    452..1809    +  gene           hphMX6 (fragment): yeast selectable marker conferring hygromycin resistance
   1815..1889    +  CDS            small t antigen (fragment): SV40 (simian virus 40) small t antigen
   1891..1956    +  intron         small t intron: SV40 (simian virus 40) small t antigen intron
   1964..2045    +  polyA_signal   SV40 poly(A) signal: SV40 polyadenylation signal
   2120..2138    -  promoter       T7 promoter: promoter for bacteriophage T7 RNA polymerase
   2160..2213    -  CDS            lacI (fragment): lac repressor; lacI; The lac repressor binds to the lac operator to inhibit transcription in E. coli. This inhibition can be relieved by adding lactose or isopropyl-β-D-thiogalactopyranoside (IPTG).
   2396..2984    -  rep_origin     ori: high-copy-number ColE1/pMB1/pBR322/pUC origin of replication
   3155..4015    -  CDS            AmpR: β-lactamase; bla; confers resistance to ampicillin, carbenicillin, and related antibiotics
   4016..4120    -  promoter       AmpR promoter: bla
