[The description below was written by a language model from this plasmid's Addgene catalogue record and pLannotate feature annotations shown in this document.]
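Description:
pFA6a-hygMV is a small (about 4.1 kb) marker-cassette plasmid derived from pFA6a-hygMX6 and intended as a source of a hygromycin-resistance selection module for fission yeast (Schizosaccharomyces pombe). It is maintained in E. coli through a high-copy ColE1/pUC-type origin and an ampicillin-resistance gene (β-lactamase with its own promoter). No yeast replication origin is annotated, consistent with the pFA6a family's usual role as a template or donor for integrating cassettes rather than as an episomal yeast vector. Short annotated fragments of rop, bom and lacI appear to be backbone remnants with no evident function.

The payload, hygMV, sits between BglII and PmeI sites that were both retained after cloning. The catalogue entry gives the promoter as the "pombe TEF" promoter. The feature table detects most of the region as a partial match to the hphMX6 hygromycin-resistance marker. This is followed not by the usual MX terminator but by SV40-derived sequence: a small t antigen fragment, the small t intron and the SV40 polyadenylation signal, which presumably provide the 3′ end of the cassette. The cassette therefore appears to keep the hygromycin-resistance coding region while carrying flanking regulatory sequences different from those of the MX6 version, although the record does not state the reason for the redesign. SP6 and T7 promoters flank the cassette and are standard pFA6a backbone elements.

The stated purpose is drug selection in fission yeast, and the associated work concerns sequential and counter-selectable cassettes. This suggests the plasmid is used for gene targeting or marker replacement in strains selected on hygromycin.
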