Addgene plasmid #73891: pFA6a-hygMV
Purpose: fission yeast drug selection marker
Depositing lab: Kazunori Tomita. Depositing organization: University College London. Publication: Sequential and counter-selectable cassettes for fission yeast. Amelina H, Moiseeva V, Collopy LC, Pearson SR, Armstrong CA, Tomita K. BMC Biotechnol. 2016 Nov 8;16(1):76. 10.1186/s12896-016-0307-4 PubMed 27825338.
Backbone
  Vector backbone: pFA6a-hygMX6
  Vector type: Bacterial Expression, Yeast Expression
Growth in bacteria
  Bacterial resistance: Ampicillin, 100 μg/mL
  Growth temperature: 37°C
  Growth strain: DH5alpha
  Copy number: Unknown
Gene/Insert
  Gene/Insert name: hygMV
  Species: S. pombe (fission yeast)
  Promoter: pombe TEF
  Cloning method: Restriction Enzyme; 5′ cloning site bglII (not destroyed); 3′ cloning site PmeI (not destroyed)
  Sequencing primers: 5′ -
Terms and licenses: Academic/Nonprofit Terms; Industry Terms: Not Available to Industry
How to cite: pFA6a-hygMV was a gift from Kazunori Tomita (Addgene plasmid # 73891 ; http://n2t.net/addgene:73891 ; RRID:Addgene_73891)
