>Addgene plasmid #73891 | pFA6a-hygMV | addgene partial sequence | sequence record 149454 | SP6 5'-ATTTAGGTGACACTATAG-3'
TCGACGGATCCCCGGGTTAATTAAGGCGCGCCAGATCTGTTTAGCTTGCCTCGTCCCCGCCGGGTCACCC
GGCCAGCGACATGGAGGCCCAGAATACCCTCCTTGACAGTCTTGACGTGCGCAGCTCAGGGGCATGATGT
GACTGTCGCCCGTACATTTAGCCCATACATCCCCATGTATAATCATTTGCATCCATACATTTTGATGGCC
GCACGGCGCGAAGCAAAAATTACGGCTCCTCGCTGCGGACCTGCGAGCAGGGAAACGCTCCCCTCACAGA
CGCGTTGAATTGTCCCCACGCCGCGCCCCTGTAGAGAAATATAAAAGGTTAGGATTTGCCACTGAGGTTC
TTCTTTCATATACTTCCTTTTAAAATCTTGCTAGGATACAGTTCTCACATCACATCCGAACATAAACAAC
CATGGGTAAAAAGCCTGAACTCACCGCGACGTCTGTCGAGAAGTTTCTGATCGAAAAGTTCGACAGCGTC
TCCGACCTGATGCGGCTCTCGGAGGGCGAAGAATCTCGTGCTTTCAGCTTCGATGTAGGAGGGCGTGGAT
ATGTCCTGCGGGTAAATAGCTGCGCCGATGGTTTCTACAAAGATCGTTATGTTTATCGGCACTTTGCATC
GGCCGCGCTCCCGATTCCGGAAGTGCTTGACATTGGGGAATTCAGCGAGAGCCTGACCTATTGCATCTCC
CGCCGTGCACAGGGTGTCACGTTGCAAGACCTGCCTGAAACCGAACTGCCCGCTGTTCTGCAGCCGGTCG
CGGAGGCCATGGATGCGATCGCTGCGGCCGATCTTAGCCAGACGAGCGGGTTCGGCCCATTCGGACCGCA
AGGAATCGGTCAATACACTACATGGCGTGATTTCATATGCGCGATTGCTGATCCCCATGTGTATCACTGG
CAAACTGTGATGGACGACACCGTCAGTGCGTCCGTCGCGC
