>Addgene plasmid #73891 | pFA6a-hygMV | addgene partial sequence | sequence record 149457 | Tef-promoter-F 5'-GGATACAGTTCTCACATCAC-3'
CTCACCGCGACGTCTGTCGAGAAGTTTCTGATCGAAAAGTTCGACAGCGTCTCCGACCTGATGCGGCTCT
CGGAGGGCGAAGAATCTCGTGCTTTCAGCTTCGATGTAGGAGGGCGTGGATATGTCCTGCGGGTAAATAG
CTGCGCCGATGGTTTCTACAAAGATCGTTATGTTTATCGGCACTTTGCATCGGCCGCGCTCCCGATTCCG
GAAGTGCTTGACATTGGGGAATTCAGCGAGAGCCTGACCTATTGCATCTCCCGCCGTGCACAGGGTGTCA
CGTTGCAAGACCTGCCTGAAACCGAACTGCCCGCTGTTCTGCAGCCGGTCGCGGAGGCCATGGATGCGAT
CGCTGCGGCCGATCTTAGCCAGACGAGCGGGTTCGGCCCATTCGGACCGCAAGGAATCGGTCAATACACT
ACATGGCGTGATTTCATATGCGCGATTGCTGATCCCCATGTGTATCACTGGCAAACTGTGATGGACGACA
CCGTCAGTGCGTCCGTCGCGCAGGCTCTCGATGAGCTGATGCTTTGGGCCGAGGACTGCCCCGAAGTCCG
GCACCTCGTGCACGCGGATTTCGGCTCCAACAATGTCCTGACGGACAATGGCCGCATAACAGCGGTCATT
GACTGGAGCGAGGCGATGTTCGGGGATTCCCAATACGAGGTCGCCAACATCTTCTTCTGGAGGCCGTGGT
TGGCTTGTATGGAGCAGCAGACGCGCTACTTCGAGCGGAGGCATCCGGAGCTTGCAGGATCGCCGCGGCT
CCGGGCGTATATGCTCCGCATTGGTCTTGACCAACTCTATCAGA
